>Addgene plasmid #43086 | I-CTGT | depositor partial sequence | sequence record 58351 | I-CTGT sequence 424 bps
CGTCTCCTGACCCCAGAGCAGGTCGTGGCGATCGCAAGCCACGACGGAGGAAAGCAAGCCTTGGAAACAG
TACAGAGGCTGTTGCCTGTGCTGTGCCAAGCGCACGGACTCACCCCAGAGCAGGTCGTGGCCATTGCCTC
GAATGGAGGGGGCAAACAGGCGTTGGAAACCGTACAACGATTGCTGCCGGTGCTGTGCCAAGCGCACGGC
CTCACCCCAGAGCAGGTCGTGGCAATCGCGAGCAATAACGGCGGAAAACAGGCTTTGGAAACGGTGCAGA
GGCTCCTTCCAGTGCTGTGCCAAGCGCACGGATTAACCCCAGAGCAGGTCGTGGCCATTGCCTCGAATGG
AGGGGGCAAACAGGCGTTGGAAACCGTACAACGATTGCTGCCGGTGCTGTGCCAAGCGCACGGCTTAAGA
GACG
