>Addgene plasmid #43086 | I-CTGT | addgene partial sequence | sequence record 60391 | M13-F20 5'-TGTAAAACGACGGCCAGT-3'
CTATAGGGCGAATTGGGCCCTCTAGATGCATGCTCGAGCGGCCGCCAGTGTGATGGATATCTGCAGAATT
CGCCCTTATATAGATGCCGTCCTAGCGCGTCTCCTGACCCCAGAGCAGGTCGTGGCGATCGCAAGCCACG
ACGGAGGAAAGCAAGCCTTGGAAACAGTACAGAGGCTGTTGCCTGTGCTGTGCCAAGCGCACGGACTCAC
CCCAGAGCAGGTCGTGGCCATTGCCTCGAATGGAGGGGGCAAACAGGCGTTGGAAACCGTACAACGATTG
CTGCCGGTGCTGTGCCAAGCGCACGGCCTCACCCCAGAGCAGGTCGTGGCAATCGCGAGCAATAACGGCG
GAAAACAGGCTTTGGAAACGGTGCAGAGGCTCCTTCCAGTGCTGTGCCAAGCGCACGGATTAACCCCAGA
GCAGGTCGTGGCCATTGCCTCGAATGGAGGGGGCAAACAGGCGTTGGAAACCGTACAACGATTGCTGCCG
GTGCTGTGCCAAGCGCACGGCTTAAGAGACGTGGGCACAGGAAAGATACTTAAGGGCGAATTCCAGCACA
CTGGCGGCCGTTACTAGTGGATCCGAGCTCGGTACCAAGCTTGATGCATAGCTTGAGTATTCTATAGTGT
CACCTAAATAGCTTGGCGTAATCATGGTCATAGCTGTTTCCTGTGTGAAATTGTTATCCGCTCACAATTC
CACACAACATACGAGCCGGAAGCATAAAGTGTAAAGCCTGGGGTGCCTAATGAGTGAGCTAACTCACATT
AATTGCGTTGCGCTCACTGCCCGCTTTCCAGTCGGGAAACCTGTCGTGCCAGCTGCATTAATGAATCGGC
CAACGCGCGGGGAG
