[The description below was written by a language model from this plasmid's Addgene catalogue record.]
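Description:
I-CTGT is a bacterial cloning plasmid built on the commercial pCRII-TOPO backbone (about 4 kb without insert), into which a 424 bp synthetic fragment was introduced by TOPO cloning. It is a high-copy plasmid maintained in E. coli and is listed with dual ampicillin and kanamycin resistance, consistent with the two selectable markers that the pCRII-TOPO vector carries. The insert lies between the standard T7 and M13-reverse priming sites of the backbone, which are the recorded sequencing primers for verifying it. The vector is a storage and propagation vehicle only. The record lists no mammalian promoter, reporter, tag or other expression element, so the insert is not expected to be expressed from this plasmid.

The record describes the insert only by its name and as synthetic. It does not state its composition, and no feature table is provided. The associated publication describes a TALEN genome-editing system for making human stem cell-based disease models. In that context, the name and the roughly 400 bp size suggest a pre-assembled module of four TAL effector repeats specifying the DNA bases C, T, G and T. The "I" prefix may indicate the module's position within a larger repeat array. This reading is an inference from the name and the paper, not something the catalogue fields confirm. On this reading, the plasmid would be one member of a library of building blocks, excised or amplified and joined with other modules to assemble custom TALEN DNA-binding domains for targeted genome editing.
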