Addgene plasmid #43086: I-CTGT
Depositing lab: Chad Cowan & Kiran Musunuru. Depositing organization: Harvard University. Publication: A TALEN Genome-Editing System for Generating Human Stem Cell-Based Disease Models. Ding Q, Lee YK, Schaefer EA, Peters DT, Veres A, Kim K, Kuperwasser N, Motola DL, Meissner TB, Hendriks WT, Trevisan M, Gupta RM, Moisan A, Banks E, Friesen M, Schinzel RT, Xia F, Tang A, Xia Y, Figueroa E, Wann A, Ahfeldt T, Daheron L, Zhang F, Rubin LL, Peng LF, Chung RT, Musunuru K, Cowan CA. Cell Stem Cell. 2012 Dec 12. pii: S1934-5909(12)00645-5. doi: 10.1016/j.stem.2012.11.011. PubMed 23246482.
Backbone
  Vector backbone: pCRII-TOPO
  Backbone manufacturer: Invitrogen
  Backbone size w/o insert (bp): 3973
  Vector type: Bacterial Cloning
Growth in bacteria
  Bacterial resistance: Ampicillin and Kanamycin, 100 & 50 μg/mL
  Growth temperature: 37°C
  Growth strain: Top10
  Copy number: High Copy
Gene/Insert
  Gene/Insert name: I-CTGT
  Species: Synthetic
  Insert size (bp): 424
  Cloning method: TOPO Cloning
  Sequencing primers: 5′ T7; 3′ M13-rev
Terms and licenses: Academic/Nonprofit Terms; Industry Terms: Not Available to Industry
How to cite: I-CTGT was a gift from Chad Cowan & Kiran Musunuru (Addgene plasmid # 43086 ; http://n2t.net/addgene:43086 ; RRID:Addgene_43086)
